Addgene plasmid #117812: pGTag-NLS-eGFP-B-actin
Purpose: Donor for precise CRISPR directed genomic integration using the GeneWeld method
Depositing lab: Jeffrey Essner. Depositing organization: Iowa State University. Publication: Efficient targeted integration directed by short homology in zebrafish and mammalian cells. Wierson WA, Welker JM, Almeida MP, Mann CM, Webster DA, Torrie ME, Weiss TJ, Kambakam S, Vollbrecht MK, Lan M, McKeighan KC, Levey J, Ming Z, Wehmeier A, Mikelson CS, Haltom JA, Kwan KM, Chien CB, Balciunas D, Ekker SC, Clark KJ, Webber BR, Moriarity BS, Solin SL, Carlson DF, Dobbs DL, McGrail M, Essner J. Elife. 2020 May 15;9. pii: 53968. doi: 10.7554/eLife.53968. PubMed 32412410.
Backbone
  Vector backbone: pK
  Backbone manufacturer: Karl J. Clark
  Backbone size w/o insert (bp): 2958
  Vector type: Synthetic Biology
Growth in bacteria
  Bacterial resistance: Kanamycin, 50 μg/mL
  Growth temperature: 30°C
  Growth strain: NEB Stable
  Copy number: High Copy
Gene/Insert
  Gene/Insert name: eGFP (alt name: GFP)
  Species: H. sapiens (human), D. rerio (zebrafish)
  Insert size (bp): 1855
  Tag / fusion protein: NLS (N terminal on insert)
  Cloning method: Gibson Cloning
  Sequencing primers: 5′ GCATGGATGTTTTCCCAGTC; 3′ atggctcataacaccccttg
Terms and licenses: Academic/Nonprofit Terms; Industry Terms: Not Available to Industry
Depositor comments: Online tools and cloning help available at <www.genesculpt.org/gtaghd/>. May work in additional species beyond those listed. Please visit https://www.biorxiv.org/content/10.1101/431627v2 for bioRxiv preprint. Please note that some discrepancies were found between Addgene's quality control result and the depositor's provided sequence. The depositor noted that these discrepancies do NOT affect plasmid function.
How to cite: pGTag-NLS-eGFP-B-actin was a gift from Jeffrey Essner (Addgene plasmid # 117812 ; http://n2t.net/addgene:117812 ; RRID:Addgene_117812)
