[The description below was written by a language model from this plasmid's Addgene catalogue record and pLannotate feature annotations shown in this document.]
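Description:
pGTag-NLS-eGFP-B-actin is a promoterless knock-in donor plasmid from the pGTag series, designed for precise CRISPR-directed genomic integration by the GeneWeld method, in which short homology arms direct insertion of a reporter cassette at a nuclease-cut target locus. It is built on the small pK backbone (about 3 kb) and totals roughly 4.8 kb. It is maintained in E. coli through a high-copy ColE1/pUC-type origin and selected with kanamycin via an aph(3')-Ia (KanR) gene. rrnB T1 and T2 terminators and small lacI and lacZα remnants are backbone elements.

The annotated payload begins with a lac promoter/operator and a lacZα fragment flanked by T3 and T7 promoter sequences and a piece of a pBluescript polylinker. This arrangement is consistent with a bacterial screening cassette at the position where a homology arm is cloned, although the record does not spell this out. Immediately downstream lies a P2A ribosome-skipping peptide followed by EGFP, which the catalogue describes as carrying an N-terminal nuclear localization signal. After an in-frame integration, the endogenous gene's promoter would drive expression, and the 2A would release nuclear EGFP as a separate polypeptide that reports the locus's activity. The name suggests a β-actin-derived element, presumably 3′ UTR/polyadenylation sequence in the unannotated region after EGFP, but the feature table does not identify it, and the short "CEN/ARS" hit there is probably spurious.

The donor is listed for use in zebrafish and human cells, and the depositor notes that it may work in other species. The depositor also states that minor discrepancies between the sequencing result and the reference sequence do not affect function.
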