Features (pLannotate 1.2.2; 17 found; start..end, strand, type, name):
    120..212     +  CDS            lacI (fragment): lac repressor; lacI; The lac repressor binds to the lac operator to inhibit transcription in E. coli. This inhibition can be relieved by adding lactose or isopropyl-β-D-thiogalactopyranoside (IPTG).
    267..294     -  terminator     rrnB T2 terminator: transcription terminator T2 from the E. coli rrnB gene
    426..469     +  terminator     rrnB T1 terminator: Escherichia coli rrnB; transcription terminator T1 from the E. coli rrnB gene
    516..552     -  CDS            lacZα (fragment): LacZα fragment of β-galactosidase; lacZ fragment
    635..656     +  protein_bind   CAP binding site: CAP binding activates transcription in the presence of cAMP. E. coli catabolite activator protein
    671..701     +  promoter       lac promoter: promoter for the E. coli lac operon
    709..725     +  protein_bind   lac operator: The lac repressor binds to the lac operator to inhibit transcription in E. coli. This inhibition can be relieved by adding lactose or isopropyl-β-D-thiogalactopyranoside (IPTG). lac repressor encoded by lacI
    770..788     +  promoter       T3 promoter: promoter for bacteriophage T3 RNA polymerase
    804..827     +  misc_feature   MCS (fragment): pBluescript multiple cloning site
    836..854     -  promoter       T7 promoter: promoter for bacteriophage T7 RNA polymerase
    862..1017    +  CDS            lacZα (fragment): LacZα fragment of β-galactosidase; lacZ fragment
   1040..1096    +  CDS            P2A: 2A peptide from porcine teschovirus-1 polyprotein Eukaryotic ribosomes fail to insert a peptide bond between the Gly and Pro residues, yielding separate polypeptides.
   1124..1843    +  CDS            EGFP: the original enhanced GFP (Yang et al., 1996) mammalian codon-optimized
   2217..2233    +  misc_feature   CEN/ARS (fragment): S. cerevisiae CEN6 centromere fused to an autonomously replicating sequence
   3057..3075    -  promoter       T7 promoter: promoter for bacteriophage T7 RNA polymerase
   3209..4018    +  CDS            KanR: aminoglycoside phosphotransferase; aph(3')-Ia; confers resistance to kanamycin in bacteria or G418 (Geneticin®) in eukaryotes
   4165..4753    +  rep_origin     ori: high-copy-number ColE1/pMB1/pBR322/pUC origin of replication
>Addgene plasmid #117812 | pGTag-NLS-eGFP-B-actin | addgene full sequence | sequence record 227719 | Addgene NGS Result
TTTCCTGCGTTATCCCCTGATTCTGTGGATAACCGTATTACCGCCTTTGAGTGAGCTGATACCGCTCGCC
GCAGCCGAACGACCGAGCGCAGCGAGTCAGTGAGCGAGGAAGCGGATGTGCGCCCAATACGCAAACCGCC
TCTCCCCGCGCGTTGGCCGATTCATTAATGCAGCTGGCACGACAGGTTTCCCGACTGGAAAGCGGGCAGT
GAGCGCAACGCAATTAATACGCGTACCGCTAGCCAGGAAGAGTTTGTAGAAACGCAAAAAGGCCATCCGT
CAGGATGGCCTTCTGCTTAGTTTGATGCCTGGCAGTTTATGGCGGGCGTCCTGCCCGCCACCCTCCGGGC
CGTTGCTTCACAACGTTCAAATCCGCTCCCGGCGGATTTGTCCTACTCAGGAGAGCGTTCACCGACAAAC
AACAGATAAAACGAAAGGCCCAGTCTTCCGACTGAGCCTTTCGTTTTATTTGATGCCTGGCAGTTCCCTA
CTCTCGCGTTAACGCTAGCATGGATGTTTTCCCAGTCACGACGTTGTAAAACGACGGCCAGTCTTAAGCT
CGGGCCCTGCAGCTCTAGAGCTCGAATTCGGGAGGCGTTCGGGCCACAGCGGACACGCAGGTGCGCAACG
CAATTAATGTGAGTTAGCTCACTCATTAGGCACCCCAGGCTTTACACTTTATGCTTCCGGCTCGTATGTT
GTGTGGAATTGTGAGCGGATAACAATTTCACACAGGAAACAGCTATGACCATGATTACGCCAAGCGCGCA
ATTAACCCTCACTAAAGGGAACAAAAGCTGGAGGACCTCGAGGGGGGGCCCGGTACCCAATTCGCCCTAT
AGTGAGTCGTATTACGCGCGCTCACTGGCCGTCGTTTTACAACGTCGTGACTGGGAAAACCCTGGCGTTA
CCCAACTTAATCGCCTTGCAGCACATCCCCCTTTCGCCAGCTGGCGTAATAGCGAAGAGGCCCGCACCGA
TCGCCCTTCCCAACAGTTGCGCAGCCTGAATGGCGAATGGACCTGCCACAGGATCCGGAGCCACGAACTT
CTCTCTGTTAAAGCAAGCAGGAGACGTGGAAGAAAACCCCGGTCCTATGGCTCCAAAGAAGAAGCGTAAG
GTAATGGTGAGCAAGGGCGAGGAGCTGTTCACCGGGGTGGTGCCCATCCTGGTCGAGCTGGACGGCGACG
TAAACGGCCACAAGTTCAGCGTGTCCGGCGAGGGCGAGGGCGATGCCACCTACGGCAAGCTGACCCTGAA
GTTCATCTGCACCACCGGCAAGCTGCCCGTGCCCTGGCCCACCCTCGTGACCACCCTGACCTACGGCGTG
CAGTGCTTCAGCCGCTACCCCGACCACATGAAGCAGCACGACTTCTTCAAGTCCGCCATGCCCGAAGGCT
ACGTCCAGGAGCGCACCATCTTCTTCAAGGACGACGGCAACTACAAGACCCGCGCCGAGGTGAAGTTCGA
GGGCGACACCCTGGTGAACCGCATCGAGCTGAAGGGCATCGACTTCAAGGAGGACGGCAACATCCTGGGG
CACAAGCTGGAGTACAACTACAACAGCCACAACGTCTATATCATGGCCGACAAGCAGAAGAACGGCATCA
AGGTGAACTTCAAGATCCGCCACAACATCGAGGACGGCAGCGTGCAGCTCGCCGACCACTACCAGCAGAA
CACCCCCATCGGCGACGGCCCCGTGCTGCTGCCCGACAACCACTACCTGAGCACCCAGTCCGCCCTGAGC
AAAGACCCCAACGAGAAGCGCGATCACATGGTCCTGCTGGAGTTCGTGACCGCCGCCGGGATCACTCTCG
GCATGGACGAGCTGTACAAGTAACTCGAGGGCGCGCCACGGACTGTTACCACTTCACGCCGACTCAAACT
GCGCAGAGAAACTTCAAACGACAACATTGGCATGGCTTTTGTTATTTTTGGCGCTTGACTCAGGATCTAA
AAACTGGAACGGTGAAGGTGACGGCAATGTTTTTTGGCAAATAAGCATCCCCGAAGTTCTACAATGCATC
TGAGGACTCCATGTTTTGTTTTCTTTAGTCATTCCAAATGTTTGTTAAATGCATTGTTCCGAAACTTATT
TGCCTCTATGAAGGCTGCCCAGTAATTGGGAGCATACTTAACATTGTAGTATTGTATGTAAATTATGTAA
CAAAACAATGTCTGGGTTTTTGTACTTTTCAGCCTTAAAATCTTGGGTTTATTTTTTTTTCTTTGTTCCA
AAAAAACGAAGCTTTACCATTCAAGATGTAAAGGTTTCCATTCCCCCTGGGCATATTGTAAAAGCTGTGT
GGAACGTGGCGGTGCCAGACATTTGGTGGGGCCAACCTGTACACTGACTAATTCAATTCCAATAAAAGTG
CACATGTAAGACATCCTACCCCTGTCTCATTTCCTGTCTTGGCTCTGAGTGGCTTCAATAAAAATGGCTT
TTGTGAAGTTGCACCATGTTAATTACATTTCAGCACTTTCACACCAGGTTTTTGACTAATTTGAATTTAT
CGAAGTTTGACCTTTTTTTTTTTTTTTTTTCTTCAAGCTAATTTGAGGTTATCAAACCATTTCATTGGAG
GAAACTTAATGTTTAAAAGCATAAATTCGAAACATGATTCATTTATTTAACTGCTTAATGGTGAAACAAA
CTTCAAGTAATACACCAAGTGTTCCCTCATATGAAGGTAGCTAACTGCAAACGGCCTTAACTTTCCATCT
TAAGTTGAGCTACATAAAGGCTTTAACAGGAAGGAACTGCCAGTTTAAAAGTCAAACCACCATGACTGAT
ATAAATTCTTGTCCATATAACCTTGCGTTTCACACAATATAGCTATCTACTGCTAAATAAATTACCATGG
CGTTGTCTAGCAAGGAAGTGAAGAGCTATCCGGATATATATGTATGTTATCATAACTGTACTGGCTATGT
CAGGTGGTAATGACTGTAACGTTACGTTACTCGTTGTAGGCACGACATTGAATATGCTCTTCTCCGCTGT
GGCCCGAACGCCTCCCGCTAGCGATGGGATCTCGGCCGCGATATCCCCTATAGTGAGTCGTATTACATGG
TCATAGCTGTTTCCTGGCAGCTCTGGCCCGTGTCTCAAAATCTCTGATGTTACATTGCACAAGATAAAAA
TATATCATCATGAACAATAAAACTGTCTGCTTACATAAACAGTAATACAAGGGGTGTTATGAGCCATATT
CAACGGGAAACGTCGAGGCCGCGATTAAATTCCAACATGGATGCTGATTTATATGGGTATAAATGGGCTC
GCGATAATGTCGGGCAATCAGGTGCGACAATCTATCGCTTGTATGGGAAGCCCGATGCGCCAGAGTTGTT
TCTGAAACATGGCAAAGGTAGCGTTGCCAATGATGTTACAGATGAGATGGTCAGACTAAACTGGCTGACG
GAATTTATGCCTCTTCCGACCATCAAGCATTTTATCCGTACTCCTGATGATGCATGGTTACTCACCACTG
CGATCCCCGGAAAAACAGCATTCCAGGTATTAGAAGAATATCCTGATTCAGGTGAAAATATTGTTGATGC
GCTGGCAGTGTTCCTGCGCCGGTTGCATTCGATTCCTGTTTGTAATTGTCCTTTTAACAGCGATCGCGTA
TTTCGTCTCGCTCAGGCGCAATCACGAATGAATAACGGTTTGGTTGATGCGAGTGATTTTGATGACGAGC
GTAATGGCTGGCCTGTTGAACAAGTCTGGAAAGAAATGCATAAACTTTTGCCATTCTCACCGGATTCAGT
CGTCACTCATGGTGATTTCTCACTTGATAACCTTATTTTTGACGAGGGGAAATTAATAGGTTGTATTGAT
GTTGGACGAGTCGGAATCGCAGACCGATACCAGGATCTTGCCATCCTATGGAACTGCCTCGGTGAGTTTT
CTCCTTCATTACAGAAACGGCTTTTTCAAAAATATGGTATTGATAATCCTGATATGAATAAATTGCAGTT
TCATTTGATGCTCGATGAGTTTTTCTAATCAGAATTGGTTAATTGGTTGTAACACTGGCAGAGCATTACG
CTGACTTGACGGGACGGCGCAAGCTCATGACCAAAATCCCTTAACGTGAGTTACGCGTCGTTCCACTGAG
CGTCAGACCCCGTAGAAAAGATCAAAGGATCTTCTTGAGATCCTTTTTTTCTGCGCGTAATCTGCTGCTT
GCAAACAAAAAAACCACCGCTACCAGCGGTGGTTTGTTTGCCGGATCAAGAGCTACCAACTCTTTTTCCG
AAGGTAACTGGCTTCAGCAGAGCGCAGATACCAAATACTGTTCTTCTAGTGTAGCCGTAGTTAGGCCACC
ACTTCAAGAACTCTGTAGCACCGCCTACATACCTCGCTCTGCTAATCCTGTTACCAGTGGCTGCTGCCAG
TGGCGATAAGTCGTGTCTTACCGGGTTGGACTCAAGACGATAGTTACCGGATAAGGCGCAGCGGTCGGGC
TGAACGGGGGGTTCGTGCACACAGCCCAGCTTGGAGCGAACGACCTACACCGAACTGAGATACCTACAGC
GTGAGCTATGAGAAAGCGCCACGCTTCCCGAAGGGAGAAAGGCGGACAGGTATCCGGTAAGCGGCAGGGT
CGGAACAGGAGAGCGCACGAGGGAGCTTCCAGGGGGAAACGCCTGGTATCTTTATAGTCCTGTCGGGTTT
CGCCACCTCTGACTTGAGCGTCGATTTTTGTGATGCTCGTCAGGGGGGCGGAGCCTATGGAAAAACGCCA
GCAACGCGGCCTTTTTACGGTTCCTGGCCTTTTGCTGGCCTTTTGCTCACATGTTC
