>Addgene plasmid #117812 | pGTag-NLS-eGFP-B-actin | depositor partial sequence | sequence record 222429 | Backbone
TGAAGAGCTATCCGGATATATATGTATGTTATCATAACTGTACTGGCTATGTCAGGTGGTAATGACTGTA
ACGTTACGTTACTCGTTGTAGGCACGACATTGAATATGCTCTTCTCCGCTGTGGCCCGAACGCCTCCCGC
TAGCGATGGGATCTCGGCCGCGATATCCCCTATAGTGAGTCGTATTACATGGTCATAGCTGTTTCCTGGC
AGCTCTGGCCCGTGTCTCAAAATCTCTGATGTTACATTGCACAAGATAAAAATATATCATCATGAACAAT
AAAACTGTCTGCTTACATAAACAGTAATACAAGGGGTGTTATGAGCCATATTCAACGGGAAACGTCGAGG
CCGCGATTAAATTCCAACATGGATGCTGATTTATATGGGTATAAATGGGCTCGCGATAATGTCGGGCAAT
CAGGTGCGACAATCTATCGCTTGTATGGGAAGCCCGATGCGCCAGAGTTGTTTCTGAAACATGGCAAAGG
TAGCGTTGCCAATGATGTTACAGATGAGATGGTCAGACTAAACTGGCTGACGGAATTTATGCCTCTTCCG
ACCATCAAGCATTTTATCCGTACTCCTGATGATGCATGGTTACTCACCACTGCGATCCCCGGAAAAACAG
CATTCCAGGTATTAGAAGAATATCCTGATTCAGGTGAAAATATTGTTGATGCGCTGGCAGTGTTCCTGCG
CCGGTTGCATTCGATTCCTGTTTGTAATTGTCCTTTTAACAGCGATCGCGTATTTCGTCTCGCTCAGGCG
CAATCACGAATGAATAACGGTTTGGTTGATGCGAGTGATTTTGATGACGAGCGTAATGGCTGGCCTGTTG
AACAAGTCTGGAAAGAAATGCATAAACTTTTGCCATTCTCACCGGATTCAGTCGTCACTCATGGTGATTT
CTCACTTGATAACCTTATTTTTGACGAGGGGAAATTAATAGGTTGTATTGATGTTGGACGAGTCGGAATC
GCAGACCGATACCAGGATCTTGCCATCCTATGGAACTGCCTCGGTGAGTTTTCTCCTTCATTACAGAAAC
GGCTTTTTCAAAAATATGGTATTGATAATCCTGATATGAATAAATTGCAGTTTCATTTGATGCTCGATGA
GTTTTTCTAATCAGAATTGGTTAATTGGTTGTAACACTGGCAGAGCATTACGCTGACTTGACGGGACGGC
GCAAGCTCATGACCAAAATCCCTTAACGTGAGTTACGCGTCGTTCCACTGAGCGTCAGACCCCGTAGAAA
AGATCAAAGGATCTTCTTGAGATCCTTTTTTTCTGCGCGTAATCTGCTGCTTGCAAACAAAAAAACCACC
GCTACCAGCGGTGGTTTGTTTGCCGGATCAAGAGCTACCAACTCTTTTTCCGAAGGTAACTGGCTTCAGC
AGAGCGCAGATACCAAATACTGTCCTTCTAGTGTAGCCGTAGTTAGGCCACCACTTCAAGAACTCTGTAG
CACCGCCTACATACCTCGCTCTGCTAATCCTGTTACCAGTGGCTGCTGCCAGTGGCGATAAGTCGTGTCT
TACCGGGTTGGACTCAAGACGATAGTTACCGGATAAGGCGCAGCGGTCGGGCTGAACGGGGGGTTCGTGC
ACACAGCCCAGCTTGGAGCGAACGACCTACACCGAACTGAGATACCTACAGCGTGAGCATTGAGAAAGCG
CCACGCTTCCCGAAGGGAGAAAGGCGGACAGGTATCCGGTAAGCGGCAGGGTCGGAACAGGAGAGCGCAC
GAGGGAGCTTCCAGGGGGAAACGCCTGGTATCTTTATAGTCCTGTCGGGTTTCGCCACCTCTGACTTGAG
CGTCGATTTTTGTGATGCTCGTCAGGGGGGCGGAGCCTATGGAAAAACGCCAGCAACGCGGCCTTTTTAC
GGTTCCTGGCCTTTTGCTGGCCTTTTGCTCACATGTTCTTTCCTGCGTTATCCCCTGATTCTGTGGATAA
CCGTATTACCGCCTTTGAGTGAGCTGATACCGCTCGCCGCAGCCGAACGACCGAGCGCAGCGAGTCAGTG
AGCGAGGAAGCGGATGTGCGCCCAATACGCAAACCGCCTCTCCCCGCGCGTTGGCCGATTCATTAATGCA
GCTGGCACGACAGGTTTCCCGACTGGAAAGCGGGCAGTGAGCGCAACGCAATTAATACGCGTACCGCTAG
CCAGGAAGAGTTTGTAGAAACGCAAAAAGGCCATCCGTCAGGATGGCCTTCTGCTTAGTTTGATGCCTGG
CAGTTTATGGCGGGCGTCCTGCCCGCCACCCTCCGGGCCGTTGCTTCACAACGTTCAAATCCGCTCCCGG
CGGATTTGTCCTACTCAGGAGAGCGTTCACCGACAAACAACAGATAAAACGAAAGGCCCAGTCTTCCGAC
TGAGCCTTTCGTTTTATTTGATGCCTGGCAGTTCCCTACTCTCGCGTTAACGCTAGCATGGATGTTTTCC
CAGTCACGACGTTGTAAAACGACGGCCAGTCTTAAGCTCGGGCCCTGCAGCTCTAGAGCTCGAATTCGGG
AGGCGTTCGGGCCACAGCGGACACGCAGGTGCGCAACGCAATTAATGTGAGTTAGCTCACTCATTAGGCA
CCCCAGGCTTTACACTTTATGCTTCCGGCTCGTATGTTGTGTGGAATTGTGAGCGGATAACAATTTCACA
CAGGAAACAGCTATGACCATGATTACGCCAAGCGCGCAATTAACCCTCACTAAAGGGAACAAAAGCTGGA
GGACCTCGAGGGGGGGCCCGGTACCCAATTCGCCCTATAGTGAGTCGTATTACGCGCGCTCACTGGCCGT
CGTTTTACAACGTCGTGACTGGGAAAACCCTGGCGTTACCCAACTTAATCGCCTTGCAGCACATCCCCCT
TTCGCCAGCTGGCGTAATAGCGAAGAGGCCCGCACCGATCGCCCTTCCCAACAGTTGCGCAGCCTGAATG
GCGAATGGACCTGCCACA
