>Addgene plasmid #117812 | pGTag-NLS-eGFP-B-actin | depositor partial sequence | sequence record 222430 | Insert
GGATCCGGAGCCACGAACTTCTCTCTGTTAAAGCAAGCAGGAGACGTGGAAGAAAACCCCGGTCCTATGG
CTCCAAAGAAGAAGCGTAAGGTAATGGTGAGCAAGGGCGAGGAGCTGTTCACCGGGGTGGTGCCCATCCT
GGTCGAGCTGGACGGCGACGTAAACGGCCACAAGTTCAGCGTGTCCGGCGAGGGCGAGGGCGATGCCACC
TACGGCAAGCTGACCCTGAAGTTCATCTGCACCACCGGCAAGCTGCCCGTGCCCTGGCCCACCCTCGTGA
CCACCCTGACCTACGGCGTGCAGTGCTTCAGCCGCTACCCCGACCACATGAAGCAGCACGACTTCTTCAA
GTCCGCCATGCCCGAAGGCTACGTCCAGGAGCGCACCATCTTCTTCAAGGACGACGGCAACTACAAGACC
CGCGCCGAGGTGAAGTTCGAGGGCGACACCCTGGTGAACCGCATCGAGCTGAAGGGCATCGACTTCAAGG
AGGACGGCAACATCCTGGGGCACAAGCTGGAGTACAACTACAACAGCCACAACGTCTATATCATGGCCGA
CAAGCAGAAGAACGGCATCAAGGTGAACTTCAAGATCCGCCACAACATCGAGGACGGCAGCGTGCAGCTC
GCCGACCACTACCAGCAGAACACCCCCATCGGCGACGGCCCCGTGCTGCTGCCCGACAACCACTACCTGA
GCACCCAGTCCGCCCTGAGCAAAGACCCCAACGAGAAGCGCGATCACATGGTCCTGCTGGAGTTCGTGAC
CGCCGCCGGGATCACTCTCGGCATGGACGAGCTGTACAAGTAACTCGAGGGCGCGCCACGGACTGTTACC
ACTTCACGCCGACTCAAACTGCGCAGAGAAACTTCAAACGACAACATTGGCATGGCTTTTGTTATTTTTG
GCGCTTGACTCAGGATCTAAAAACTGGAACGGTGAAGGTGACGGCAATGTTTTTTGGCAAATAAGCATCC
CCGAAGTTCTACAATGCATCTGAGGACTCCATGTTTTGTTTTCTTTAGTCATTCCAAATGTTTGTTAAAT
GCATTGTTCCGAAACTTATTTGCCTCTATGAAGGCTGCCCAGTAATTGGGAGCATACTTAACATTGTAGT
ATTGTATGTAAATTATGTAACAAAACAATGTCTGGGTTTTTGTACTTTTCAGCCTTAAAATCTTGGGTTT
ATTTTTTTTTCTTTGTTCCAAAAAAACGAAGCTTTACCATTCAAGATGTAAAGGTTTCCATTCCCCCTGG
GCATATTGTAAAAGCTGTGTGGAACGTGGCGGTGCCAGACATTTGGTGGGGCCAACCTGTACACTGACTA
ATTCAATTCCAATAAAAGTGCACATGTAAGACATCCTACCCCTGTCTCATTTCCTGTCTTGGCTCTGAGT
GGCTTCAATAAAAATGGCTTTTGTGAAGTTGCACCATGTTAATTACATTTCAGCACTTTCACACCAGGTT
TTTGACTAATTTGAATTTATCGAAGTTTGACCTTTTTTTTTTTTTTTCTTCAAGCTAATTTGAGGTTATC
AAACCATTTCATTGGAGGAAACTTAATGTTTAAAAGCATAAATTCGAAACATGATTCATTTATTTAACTG
CTTAATGGTGAAACAAACTTCAAGTAATACACCAAGTGTTCCCTCATATGAAGGTAGCTAACTGCAAACG
GCCTTAACTTTCCATCTTAAGTTGAGCTACATAAAGGCTTTAACAGGAAGGAACTGCCAGTTTAAAAGTC
AAACCACCATGACTGATATAAATTCTTGTCCATATAACCTTGCGTTTCACACAATATAGCTATCTACTGC
TAAATAAATTACCATGGCGTTGTCTAGCAAGGAAG
